Addgene plasmid #241995: pHREP-KD-2-shH3
Purpose: Sleeping Beauty vector for inducible expression of a chicken H3 targeting shRNA using a shortened mir30 sequence. Allows co-selection with Puromycin.
Depositing lab: Lienhard Schmitz. Depositing organization: Justus Liebig-Universitaet Giessen. Publication: A novel approach towards a histone replacement system in Tetrapods. Pfisterer M, Pritz A, Parry A, Schmitz ML. PLoS One. 2026 Feb 10;21(2):e0342014. doi: 10.1371/journal.pone.0342014. eCollection 2026. PubMed 41666149.
Backbone
  Vector backbone: pHREP-KD-2
  Total vector size (bp): 6629
  Vector type: Mammalian Expression
  Selectable markers: Neomycin (select with G418), Puromycin
Growth in bacteria
  Bacterial resistance: Ampicillin, 100 μg/mL
  Growth temperature: 37°C
  Growth strain: NEB Stable
  Copy number: High Copy
Gene/Insert
  Gene/Insert name: H3
  gRNA/shRNA sequence: TTGGTGTCCTCGAAGAGCCCCA
  Species: G. gallus (chicken)
Terms and licenses: Academic/Nonprofit Terms; Industry Terms: Not Available to Industry
How to cite: pHREP-KD-2-shH3 was a gift from Lienhard Schmitz (Addgene plasmid # 241995 ; http://n2t.net/addgene:241995 ; RRID:Addgene_241995)
