[The description below was written by a language model from this plasmid's Addgene catalogue record and pLannotate feature annotations shown in this document.]
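Description:
pHREP-KD-2-shH3 is a 6.6 kb mammalian expression plasmid built on the pHREP-KD-2 backbone and described as a Sleeping Beauty transposon vector, meaning its cargo is intended to be integrated into the host genome by co-supplied transposase. The transposon inverted repeats themselves were not picked up in the automated annotation. In bacteria it is maintained through a high-copy ColE1/pUC-type origin and selected with ampicillin via the AmpR (β-lactamase) cassette.

The payload is an all-in-one doxycycline-inducible knockdown system. A tight TRE promoter (seven tet operators upstream of a minimal CMV promoter) drives a transcript that first encodes puromycin N-acetyltransferase and then, after a short multiple cloning site remnant, carries an shRNA against chicken (G. gallus) histone H3. The shRNA is embedded between abbreviated 5' and 3' miR-30a flanking sequences, the "shortened mir30" context named in the record, so that it is processed by the microRNA pathway. An SV40 polyadenylation region follows. Because PuroR and the shRNA share the same inducible transcript, puromycin resistance reports and enforces shRNA expression, allowing co-selection of induced cells.

A second unit downstream encodes the reverse tetracycline transactivator rtTA3, with its VP16-derived activation repeats. It is followed by a neomycin phosphotransferase gene and a bGH poly(A) signal, providing constitutive G418 selection for stable integrants. The promoter for this unit and the element linking rtTA3 to neo are not annotated. The associated work concerns a histone replacement system in tetrapods, consistent with use of this construct to deplete endogenous H3 in chicken cells on demand.
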