Features (pLannotate 1.2.2; 18 found; start..end, strand, type, name):
    295..607     +  promoter       tight TRE promoter: Tet-responsive promoter PTight, consisting of seven tet operator sequences followed by the minimal CMV promoter
    678..1277    +  CDS            PuroR (fragment): puromycin N-acetyltransferase; pac from Streptomyces; confers resistance to puromycin
   1338..1398    +  misc_feature   MCS (fragment): multiple cloning site
   1403..1429    +  ncRNA          5' miR-30a (fragment): sequence upstream of the 71-nt precursor of the human miR-30a microRNA (Zeng et al., 2002) miRNA
   1499..1520    +  ncRNA          3' miR-30a (fragment): sequence downstream of the 71-nt precursor of the human miR-30a microRNA (Zeng et al., 2002) miRNA
   1564..1614    +  CDS            VP1_SV40 (fragment): Experimental evidence at protein level: Swiss-Prot protein existence level 1. Forms an icosahedral capsid with a T=7 symmetry and a 40 nm diameter. The capsid is composed of 72 pentamers linked to each other by disulfide bonds and associated with VP2 or VP3 proteins. Binds to N- glycolylneuraminic analog of the ganglioside GM1 on the cell surface to provide virion attachment to target cell (PubMed:18353982). Once attached, the virion is internalized by caveolin-mediated endocytosis and traffics to the endoplasmic reticulum. Inside the endoplasmic reticulum, the protein folding machinery isomer
   1611..1692    -  polyA_signal   SV40 poly(A) signal: SV40 polyadenylation signal
   1715..1783    -  CDS            large T antigen (fragment): large T antigen from SV40 (simian virus 40)
   2414..3111    +  CDS            rtTA3 (fragment): reverse tetracycline transactivator 3 activates expression from Tet-responsive promoters in the presence of doxycycline
   3041..3151    +  CDS            VP48: 3 tandem repeats of the minimal activation domain of herpes simplex virus VP16 (Cheng et al., 2013)
   3221..4012    +  CDS            neo: KKA2_KLEPN - Also known as kan, nptII. Experimental evidence at protein level: Swiss-Prot protein existence level 1. Resistance to kanamycin, neomycin, paromomycin, ribostamycin, butirosin and gentamicin B. From Klebsiella pneumoniae.
   4076..4300    +  polyA_signal   bGH poly(A) signal: bovine growth hormone polyadenylation signal
   4304..4325    +  promoter       SV40 promoter (fragment): SV40 enhancer and early promoter
   4797..5385    -  rep_origin     ori: high-copy-number ColE1/pMB1/pBR322/pUC origin of replication
   5556..6416    -  CDS            AmpR: β-lactamase; bla; confers resistance to ampicillin, carbenicillin, and related antibiotics
   6417..6521    -  promoter       AmpR promoter: bla
   6548..6598    +  misc_feature   bom (fragment): basis of mobility region from pBR322
   6599..6629    -  rep_origin     M13 ori (fragment): M13 bacteriophage origin of replication; arrow indicates direction of (+) strand synthesis
>Addgene plasmid #241995 | pHREP-KD-2-shH3 | addgene full sequence | sequence record 498954 | Addgene NGS Result
GGATCCCTATACAGTTGAAGTCGGAAGTTTACATACACTTAAGTTGGAGTCATTAAAACTCGTTTTTCAA
CTACTCCACAAATTTCTTGTTAACAAACAATAGTTTTGGCAAGTCAGTTAGGACATCTACTTTGTGCATG
ACACAAGTCATTTTTCCAACAATTGTTTACAGACAGATTATTTCACTTATAATTCACTGTATCACAATTC
CAGTGGGTCAGAAGTTTACATACACTAAGTTCGACTCCTCTGCAGAATGCGGCGATGTTTCGGTAAGGGG
TCCGCTATCTAGACGAGTTTACTCCCTATCAGTGATAGAGAACGTATGTCGAGTTTACTCCCTATCAGTG
ATAGAGAACGATGTCGAGTTTACTCCCTATCAGTGATAGAGAACGTATGTCGAGTTTACTCCCTATCAGT
GATAGAGAACGTATGTCGAGTTTACTCCCTATCAGTGATAGAGAACGTATGTCGAGTTTATCCCTATCAG
TGATAGAGAACGTATGTCGAGTTTACTCCCTATCAGTGATAGAGAACGTATGTCGATTAGGCGTGTACGG
TGGGCGCCTATAAAAGCAGAGCTCGTTTAGTGAACCGTCAGATCGCCTGGAGCCAATTCCAACTCTTTTG
CCTTATACCTACTTTCCGTACCACTTCCTACCCTCGAAAGGCCTCTGATGACCGAGTACAAGCCCACGGT
GCGCCTCGCCACCCGCGACGACGTCCCCAGGGCTGTACGCACCCTCGCCGCCGCGTTCGCCGACTACCCC
GCCACGCGCCACACCGTCGATCCGGACCGCCACATCGAGCGGGTCACCGAGCTGCAAGAACTCTTCCTCA
CGCGCGTCGGGCTCGACATCGGCAAGGTGTGGGTCGCGGACGACGGCGCCGCGGTGGCGGTCTGGACCAC
GCCGGAGAGCGTCGAAGCGGGGGCGGTGTTCGCCGAGATCGGCCCGCGCATGGCCGAGTTGAGCGGTTCC
CGGCTGGCCGCGCAGCAACAGATGGAAGGCCTCCTGGCGCCGCACCGGCCCAAGGAGCCCGCGTGGTTCC
TGGCCACCGTCGGCGTTTCGCCCGACCACCAGGGCAAGGGTCTGGGCAGCGCCGTCGTGCTCCCCGGAGT
GGAGGCGGCCGAGCGCGCCGGGGTGCCCGCCTTCCTGGAGACCTCCGCGCCCCGCAACCTCCCCTTCTAC
GAGCGGCTCGGCTTCACCGTCACCGCCGACGTCGAGGTGCCCGAAGGACCGCGCACCTGGTGCATGACCC
GCAAGCCCGGTGCCTGATTCGAAGGCCTGTCGTGAAGCTTGGGGATCAATTCTCTAGAGCTCGCTGATCA
GCCTCGAGCTAGCGCTACCGGACTCAGATCTCGAGCTCAAGCTTCGAATTCTGCAGTCGACGGTACCGAT
CCAAGAAGGTATATTGCTGTTGACAGTGAGCGAGGGGCTCTTCGAGGACACCAATAGTGAAGCCACAGAT
GTATTGGTGTCCTCGAAGAGCCCCATGCCTACTGCCTCGGACTTCAAGGGCTACGATCGTACGGGATCCA
GTCAGGCCAAGCTTCCATCGATAGACATGATAAGATACATTGATGAGTTTGGACAAACCACAACAAGAAT
GCAGTGAAAAAAATGCTTTATTTGTGAAATTTGTGATGCTATTGCTTTATTTGTAACCATTATAAGCTGC
AATAAACAAGTTAACAACAACAATTGCATTCATTTTATGTTTCAGGTTCAGGGGGAGATGTGGGAGGTTT
TTTAAAGCAAGTAAAACCTCTACAAATGTGGTACCTAGGCGAGACCCTGTCTCACAAAATAAAGTAAGCC
CGGACTGAGTGCGGAAAGGCGGGCCTGGCGGGTCTGGTCTCCCCATGCGGGCCACCAGAGGCCCTGCAGC
CTTCAGTCGCTTGAAGGGGTAATGGCGCTTCCACTCACAAACATGGCGGACAGAGCGTGTGAACGAGATG
AACAGCCCCTCAAAAATATGGCCGCCGAGGCTGGACGGCCGTGCCCCAGCAGCACCGCCTCCGCGCCCCA
CGTGATCTCTCGCCGGGCACAGCGCTGACCGCGGAGGTCCAACCGGAAGAATGTCCGGATTGGACATTCG
GAAGAGGGCCCGCCTTCCCTGGGGAATCTCTGCGCACGCGCAGAACGCTTCGACCAATGAAAACACAGGA
AGCCGTCCGCGCAACCGCGTTGCGTCACTTCTGCCGCCCCTGTTTCAAGGTATATAGCCGTAGACGGAAC
TTCGCCTTTCTCTCGGCCTTAGCGCCATTTTTTTGGGTGAGTGTTTTTTGGTTCCTGCGTTGGGATTCCG
TGTACAATCCATAGACATCTGACCTCGGCACTTAGCATCATCACAGCAAACTAACTGTAGCCTTTCTCTC
TTTCCCTGTAGAAACCTCTGCACCTGAGGCCACATGTCCAGACTGGACAAGAGCAAAATCATAAACAGCG
CTCTGGAATTACTCAATGGAGTCGGTATCGAAGGCCTGACGACAAGGAAACTCGCTCAAAAGCTGGGAGT
TGAGCAGCCTACCCTGTACTGGCACGTGAAGAACAAGCGGGCCCTGCTCGATGCCCTGCCAATCGAGATG
CTGGACAGGCATCATACCCACAGCTGCCCCCTGGAAGGCGAGTCATGGCAAGACTTTCTGCGGAACAACG
CCAAGTCATACCGCTGTGCTCTCCTCTCACATCGCGACGGGGCTAAAGTGCATCTCGGCACCCGCCCAAC
AGAGAAACAGTACGAAACCCTGGAAAATCAGCTCGCGTTCCTGTGTCAGCAAGGCTTCTCCCTGGAGAAC
GCACTGTACGCTCTGTCCGCCGTGGGCCACTTTACACTGGGCTGCGTATTGGAGGAACAGGAGCATCAAG
TAGCAAAAGAGGAAAGAGAGACACCTACCACCGATTCTATGCCCCCACTTCTGAAGCAAGCAATTGAGCT
GTTCGACCGGCAGGGAGCCGAACCTGCCTTCCTTTTCGGCCTGGAACTAATCATATGTGGCCTGGAGAAA
CAGCTAAAGTGCGAAAGCGGCGGGCCGACCGACGCCCTTGACGATTTTGACTTAGACATGCTCCCAGCCG
ATGCCCTTGACGACTTTGACCTTGATATGCTGCCTGCTGACGCTCTTGACGATTTTGACCTTGACATGCT
CCCCGGGTCCGGCGCTACTAACTTCAGCCTGCTGAAGCAGGCTGGTGACGTCGAGGAGAATCCTGGTCCC
ATGATTGAACAAGATGGATTGCACGCAGGTTCTCCGGCCGCTTGGGTGGAGAGGCTATTCGGCTATGACT
GGGCACAACAGACAATCGGCTGCTCTGATGCCGCCGTGTTCCGGCTGTCAGCGCAGGGGCGCCCGGTTCT
TTTTGTCAAGACCGACCTGTCCGGTGCCCTGAATGAACTGCAGGACGAGGCAGCGCGGCTATCGTGGCTG
GCCACGACGGGCGTTCCTTGCGCAGCTGTGCTCGACGTTGTCACTGAAGCGGGAAGGGACTGGCTGCTAT
TGGGCGAAGTGCCGGGGCAGGATCTCCTGTCATCTCACCTTGCTCCTGCCGAGAAAGTATCCATCATGGC
TGATGCAATGCGGCGGCTGCATACGCTTGATCCGGCTACCTGCCCATTCGACCACCAAGCGAAACATCGC
ATCGAGCGAGCACGTACTCGGATGGAAGCCGGTCTTGTCGATCAGGATGATCTGGACGAAGAGCATCAGG
GGCTCGCGCCAGCCGAACTGTTCGCCAGGCTCAAGGCGCGCATGCCCGACGGCGAGGATCTCGTCGTGAC
CCATGGCGATGCCTGCTTGCCGAATATCATGGTGGAAAATGGCCGCTTTTCTGGATTCATCGACTGTGGC
CGGCTGGGTGTGGCGGACCGCTATCAGGACATAGCGTTGGCTACCCGTGATATTGCTGAAGAGCTTGGCG
GCGAATGGGCTGACCGCTTCCTCGTGCTTTACGGTATCGCCGCTCCCGATTCGCAGCGCATCGCCTTCTA
TCGCCTTCTTGACGAGTTCTTCTGATTCGAAGGCCTGTCGTGAAGCTTGGGGATCAATTCTCTAGAGCTC
GCTGATCAGCCTCGACTGTGCCTTCTAGTTGCCAGCCATCTGTTGTTTGCCCCTCCCCCGTGCCTTCCTT
GACCCTGGAAGGTGCCACTCCCACTGTCCTTTCCTAATAAAATGAGGAAATTGCATCGCATTGTCTGAGT
AGGTGTCATTCTATTCTGGGGGGTGGGGTGGGGCAGGACAGCAAGGGGGAGGATTGGGAAGACAATAGCA
GGCATGCTGGGGATGCGGTGGGCTCTATGGCTTCTGAGGCGGAAAGAACCAGCTGGGCCTACTAGCTACT
CGGGACCCCTTACCGAAACATCGCCGCATTCTGCAGAGGAGTCGAGTGTATGTAAACTTCTGACCCACTG
GGAATGTGATGAAAGAAATAAAAGCTGAAATGAATCATTCTCTCTACTATTATTCTGATATTTCACATTC
TTAAAATAAAGTGGTGATCCTAACTGACCTAAGACAGGGAATTTTTACTAGGATTAAATGTCAGGAATTG
TGAAAAAGTGAGTTTAAATGTATTTGGCTAAGGTGTATGTAAACTTCCGACTTCAACTGTATAGGGATCC
GCTTCCTCGCTCACTGACTCGCTGCGCTCGGTCGTTCGGCTGCGGCGAGCGGTATCAGCTCACTCAAAGG
CGGTAATACGGTTATCCACAGAATCAGGGGATAACGCAGGAAAGAACATGTGAGCAAAAGGCCAGCAAAA
GGCCAGGAACCGTAAAAAGGCCGCGTTGCTGGCGTTTTTCCATAGGCTCCGCCCCCCTGACGAGCATCAC
AAAAATCGACGCTCAAGTCAGAGGTGGCGAAACCCGACAGGACTATAAAGATACCAGGCGTTTCCCCCTG
GAAGCTCCCTCGTGCGCTCTCCTGTTCCGACCCTGCCGCTTACCGGATACCTGTCCGCCTTTCTCCCTTC
GGGAAGCGTGGCGCTTTCTCATAGCTCACGCTGTAGGTATCTCAGTTCGGTGTAGGTCGTTCGCTCCAAG
CTGGGCTGTGTGCACGAACCCCCCGTTCAGCCCGACCGCTGCGCCTTATCCGGTAACTATCGTCTTGAGT
CCAACCCGGTAAGACACGACTTATCGCCACTGGCAGCAGCCACTGGTAACAGGATTAGCAGAGCGAGGTA
TGTAGGCGGTGCTACAGAGTTCTTGAAGTGGTGGCCTAACTACGGCTACACTAGAAGAACAGTATTTGGT
ATCTGCGCTCTGCTGAAGCCAGTTACCTTCGGAAAAAGAGTTGGTAGCTCTTGATCCGGCAAACAAACCA
CCGCTGGTAGCGGTGGTTTTTTTGTTTGCAAGCAGCAGATTACGCGCAGAAAAAAAGGATCTCAAGAAGA
TCCTTTGATCTTTTCTACGGGGTCTGACGCTCAGTGGAACGAAAACTCACGTTAAGGGATTTTGGTCATG
AGATTATCAAAAAGGATCTTCACCTAGATCCTTTTAAATTAAAAATGAAGTTTTAAATCAATCTAAAGTA
TATATGAGTAAACTTGGTCTGACAGTTACCAATGCTTAATCAGTGAGGCACCTATCTCAGCGATCTGTCT
ATTTCGTTCATCCATAGTTGCCTGACTCCCCGTCGTGTAGATAACTACGATACGGGAGGGCTTACCATCT
GGCCCCAGTGCTGCAATGATACCGCGAGACCCACGCTCACCGGCTCCAGATTTATCAGCAATAAACCAGC
CAGCCGGAAGGGCCGAGCGCAGAAGTGGTCCTGCAACTTTATCCGCCTCCATCCAGTCTATTAATTGTTG
CCGGGAAGCTAGAGTAAGTAGTTCGCCAGTTAATAGTTTGCGCAACGTTGTTGCCATTGCTACAGGCATC
GTGGTGTCACGCTCGTCGTTTGGTATGGCTTCATTCAGCTCCGGTTCCCAACGATCAAGGCGAGTTACAT
GATCCCCCATGTTGTGCAAAAAAGCGGTTAGCTCCTTCGGTCCTCCGATCGTTGTCAGAAGTAAGTTGGC
CGCAGTGTTATCACTCATGGTTATGGCAGCACTGCATAATTCTCTTACTGTCATGCCATCCGTAAGATGC
TTTTCTGTGACTGGTGAGTACTCAACCAAGTCATTCTGAGAATAGTGTATGCGGCGACCGAGTTGCTCTT
GCCCGGCGTCAATACGGGATAATACCGCGCCACATAGCAGAACTTTAAAAGTGCTCATCATTGGAAAACG
TTCTTCGGGGCGAAAACTCTCAAGGATCTTACCGCTGTTGAGATCCAGTTCGATGTAACCCACTCGTGCA
CCCAACTGATCTTCAGCATCTTTTACTTTCACCAGCGTTTCTGGGTGAGCAAAAACAGGAAGGCAAAATG
CCGCAAAAAAGGGAATAAGGGCGACACGGAAATGTTGAATACTCATACTCTTCCTTTTTCAATATTATTG
AAGCATTTATCAGGGTTATTGTCTCATGAGCGGATACATATTTGAATGTATTTAGAAAAATAAACAAATA
GGGGTTCCGCGCACATTTCCCCGAAAAGTGCCACCTGATGCGGTGTGAAATACCGCACAGATGCGTAAGG
AGAAAATACCGCATCAGGAAATTGTAAGCGTTAATATTTTGTTAAAATT
